>Addgene plasmid #49085 | pcDNA3.1 Flag YFP hNKCC1 (NT17) | depositor full sequence | sequence record 72211 | NT17
GCTAGCCCGGGCACGGCCGCCACCATGGGAGACTACAAAGACCATGACGGTGATTATAAAGATCACGACA
TCGACTACAAGGATGACGATGACAAGGGTGACCCTACCGTCAGCAAGGGCGAGGAGCTGTTCACCGGGGT
GGTGCCCATCCTGGTCGAGCTGGACGGCGACGTAAACGGCCACAAGTTCAGCGTGTCCGGCGAGGGCGAG
GGCGATGCCACCTACGGCAAGCTGACCCTGAAGTTCATCTGCACCACCGGCAAGCTGCCCGTGCCCTGGC
CCACCCTCGTGACCACCTTCGGCTACGGCCTGATGTGCTTCGCCCGCTACCCCGACCACATGAAGCAGCA
CGACTTCTTCAAGTCCGCCATGCCCGAAGGCTACGTCCAGGAGCGCACCATCTTCTTCAAGGACGACGGC
AACTACAAGACCCGCGCCGAGGTGAAGTTCGAGGGCGACACCCTGGTGAACCGCATCGAGCTGAAGGGCA
TCGACTTCAAGGAGGACGGCAACATCCTAGGGCACAAGCTGGAGTACAACTACAACAGCCACAACGTTTA
TATCATGGCCGACAAGCAGAAGAACGGCATCAAGGTGAACTTCAAGATCCGCCACAACATCGAGGACGGC
AGCGTGCAGCTCGCCGACCACTACCAGCAGAACACCCCCATCGGCGACGGCCCCGTGCTGCTGCCCGACA
ACCACTACCTGAGCTACCAGTCCAAACTGAGCAAAGACCCCAACGAGAAGCGCGATCACATGGTCCTGCT
GGAGTTCGTGACCGCCGCCGGGATCACTCTCGGCATGGACGAGCTCTACAAGGGTGACCTGGAGCCGAGG
CCCACGGCTCCTAGCTCCGGCGCGCCAGGCCTCGCCGGAGTCGGCGAAACGCCGAGCGCCGCTGCGCTGG
CCGCAGCCAGGGTGGAACTGCCCGGAACCGCTGTGCCCTCGGTGCCGGAGGATGCTGCGCCCGCGAGCCG
GGACGGGGGCGGGGTCCGCGATGAGGGACCAGCCGCCGCCGGTGACGGCCTGGGCAGACCCTTGGGGCCT
ACCCCGAGCCAGAGCCGTTTCCAGGTGGACCTCGTTTCCGAGAACGCAGGGCGGGCTGCTGCTGCGGCGG
CGGCGGCTGCTGCGGCCGCCGCCGCTGCTGGTGCCGGGGCGGGGGCCAAGCAGACTCCTGCCGACGGGGA
AGCCAGCGGCGAGAGCGAGCCAGCTAAAGGCAGCGAGGAAGCCAAAGGCCGCTTCCGCGTTAACTTCGTA
GATCCTGCTGCCAGCTCGTCCGCAGAAGATAGCCTGTCAGATGCCGCCGGGGTCGGAGTCGATGGACCCA
ACGTGAGCTTCCAGAACGGCGGGGACACGGTACTGAGCGAGGGCAGCAGCCTCCATTCCGGTGGCGGCGG
CGGCTCCGGCCACCACCAGCACTACTATTATGATACCCACACCAACACCTACTATCTGCGCACCTTCGGC
CACAACACAATGGACGCGGTACCCAGGATCGACCACTACCGGCACACAGCCGCGCAGCTCGGCGAGAAGC
TGCTCCGGCCTAGCCTGGCCGAGCTGCATGACGAGCTGGAAAAGGAACCTTTTGAGGATGGCTTTGCAAA
TGGGGAAGAAAGCACTCCAACACGTGATGCTGTGGTCACGTACACGGCCGAAAGTAAAGGAGTCGTGAAG
TTTGGCTGGATCAAGGGTGTACTAGTACGTTGTATGTTAAACATTTGGGGTGTGATGCTTTTCATTCGTC
TCTCATGGATTGTGGGACAAGCTGGAATTGGTCTATCAGTCCTTGTAATAATGATGGCTACTGTTGTGAC
AACTATCACAGGATTGTCCACTAGCGCCATCGCAACTAATGGATTTGTAAGGGGAGGCGGCGCATATTAT
TTAATATCTAGAAGTCTAGGGCCTGAATTTGGTGGTGCCATTGGTCTAATCTTCGCCTTTGCCAACGCTG
TTGCTGTTGCTATGTATGTGGTTGGATTTGCAGAAACCGTGGTGGAGTTGCTGAAAGAACATTCCATTCT
TATGATAGATGAAATCAATGACATCCGGATTATTGGAGCCATTACAGTCGTGATTCTTTTAGGTATCTCA
GTAGCCGGTATGGAGTGGGAAGCAAAAGCTCAGATTGTTCTTTTGGTGATCCTACTTCTTGCTATTGGTG
ATTTCGTCATAGGAACATTTATCCCACTCGAGAGCAAGAAGCCAAAAGGGTTTTTTGGCTATAAATCTGA
AATCTTTAATGAGAACTTTGGCCCCGATTTTCGAGAAGAAGAAACTTTCTTTTCTGTATTTGCCATCTTT
TTTCCTGCTGCAACTGGAATTCTGGCTGGCGCAAATATCTCAGGTGATCTTGCAGATCCTCAGTCAGCCA
TACCCAAAGGAACACTCCTAGCCATTTTAATTACTACATTGGTTTATGTAGGAATTGCCGTGTCTGTAGG
TTCTTGTGTCGTACGCGATGCCACTGGTAATGTTAATGACACTATCGTAACAGAGCTAACAAACTGTACT
AGCGCAGCCTGCAAATTAAACTTTGATTTTTCATCTTGTGAATCCAGTCCTTGTAGCTACGGCCTAATGA
ACAACTTTCAGGTAATGAGTATGGTGTCAGGATTTACACCACTAATTTCCGCGGGCATATTCTCTGCCAC
TCTTTCTAGCGCATTAGCATCCCTAGTGAGTGCTCCCAAGATATTTCAGGCCCTATGTAAAGACAACATC
TACCCCGCTTTCCAGATGTTTGCTAAAGGTTATGGGAAAAATAATGAGCCATTACGTGGCTACATCTTAA
CATTCTTAATTGCACTTGGATTCATCTTAATTGCCGAACTGAATGTTATTGCACCAATTATCTCAAACTT
CTTCCTTGCCAGCTATGCCCTCATCAATTTTTCAGTATTCCATGCTTCACTGGCAAAAAGCCCAGGATGG
CGACCGGCATTTAAATACTACAATATGTGGATCTCACTTCTTGGAGCAATTCTTTGTTGCATAGTAATGT
TCGTCATTAACTGGTGGGCTGCTTTGCTAACCTACGTGATAGTCCTTGGGCTGTATATTTATGTTACCTA
CAAAAAACCCGATGTGAATTGGGGATCCTCTACACAAGCCCTGACTTACCTCAATGCCCTGCAACATAGT
ATTAGGCTTTCTGGCGTGGAGGACCATGTGAAAAACTTTAGGCCACAGTGTCTTGTTATGACAGGAGCGC
CAAACTCACGGCCGGCCTTACTTCATCTTGTTCACGATTTCACAAAAAATGTTGGTTTGATGATCTGTGG
ACACGTACACATGGGACCACGCAGACAAGCCATGAAAGAAATGTCCATCGACCAAGCCAAATATCAGCGC
TGGCTTATTAAGAACAAAATGAAGGCTTTTTATGCACCAGTACATGCAGATGACCTCAGAGAAGGGGCCC
AATACTTGATGCAGGCTGCTGGCCTGGGCCGTATGAAGCCAAACACACTAGTCCTTGGATTTAAGAAAGA
TTGGTTGCAAGCAGATATGAGGGATGTGGATATGTACATAAACTTATTTCACGATGCTTTTGACATACAA
TATGGCGTAGTGGTTATTCGCCTAAAAGAAGGTCTGGATATTAGTCACCTGCAGGGACAAGAAGAATTAT
TGTCATCACAAGAGAAATCTCCTGGCACCAAGGATGTCGTAGTAAGTGTGGAATATAGTAAAAAGTCCGA
TTTAGATACTTCGAAACCCCTCAGTGAAAAACCAATTACCCATAAAGTCGAGGAAGAAGATGGCAAGACT
GCAACTCAACCACTGTTGAAAAAAGAATCCAAAGGCCCTATTGTGCCTTTGAATGTAGCTGACCAAAAGC
TTCTTGAAGCTAGTACACAGTTTCAGAAAAAACAAGGAAAGAATACTATTGATGTCTGGTGGCTTTTTGA
TGACGGAGGTCTGACCTTATTGATACCTTACCTTCTGACGACCAAGAAAAAATGGAAAGACTGTAAGATC
AGAGTATTCATTGGTGGAAAGATAAACAGAATAGACCATGACCGGAGAGCGATGGCTACTTTACTGAGCA
AGTTCAGAATCGATTTTTCTGACATCATGGTTCTAGGAGACATCAATACCAAACCAAAGAAAGAAAACAT
TATAGCTTTCGAGGAAATCATTGAGCCATACAGACTTCACGAAGATGATAAAGAGCAAGATATCGCAGAT
AAAATGAAAGAAGATGAACCCTGGCGAATAACAGATAATGAATTGGAGCTGTATAAGACCAAGACATACC
GGCAGATCAGGTTAAATGAGTTATTAAAGGAACATTCAAGCACAGCTAACATTATTGTGATGAGTTTACC
GGTCGCACGAAAGGGTGCCGTTTCTAGTGCTCTCTACATGGCATGGTTAGAAGCACTATCTAAGGATCTA
CCACCAATCCTACTAGTTCGTGGGAATCATCAGAGTGTCCTTACCTTCTATTCATAATTAATTAAGTTTA
AACCCGCTGATCAGCCTCGACTGTGCCTTCTAGTTGCCAGCCATCTGTTGTTTGCCCCTCCCCCGTGCCT
TCCTTGACCCTGGAAGGTGCCACTCCCACTGTCCTTTCCTAATAAAATGAGGAAATTGCATCGCATTGTC
TGAGTAGGTGTCATTCTATTCTGGGGGGTGGGGTGGGGCAGGACAGCAAGGGGGAGGATTGGGAAGACAA
TAGCAGGCATGCTGGGGATGCGGTGGGCTCTATGGCTTCTGAGGCGGAAAGAACCAGCTGGGGCTCTAGG
GGGTATCCCC
[124 nt withheld, positions 4771-4894]
C
[91 nt withheld, positions 4896-4986]
A
[49 nt withheld, positions 4988-5036]
CCTTTGACGTTGGAGTCCACGTTCTTT
[37 nt withheld, positions 5064-5100]
ACCCTATCTCGGTCTATTCTTTTGATTTATAAGGGATTTTGCCGATTTCGGCCTATTGGTTAAAAAATGA
GCTGATTTAACAAAAATTTAACGCGAATTAATTCTGTGGAATGTGTGTCAGTTAGGGTGTGGAAAGTCCC
CAGGCTCCCCAGCAGGCAGAAGTATGCAAAGCATGCATCTCAATTAGTCAGCAACCAGGTGTGGAAAGTC
CCCAGGCTCCCCAGCAGGCAGAAGTATGCAAAGCATGCATCTCAATTAGTCAGCAACCATAGTCCCGCCC
CTAACTCCGCCCATCCCGCCCCTAACTCCGCCCAGTTCCGCCCATTCTCCGCCCCATGGCTGACTAATTT
TTTTTATTTATGCAGAGGCCGAGGCCGCCTCTGCCTCTGAGCTATTCCAGAAGTAGTGAGGAGGCTTTTT
TGGAGGCCTAGGCTTTTGCAAAAAGCTCCCGGGAGCTTGTATATCCATTTTCGGATCTGATCAAGAGACA
GGATGAGGATCGTTTCGCATGATTGAACAAGATGGATTGCACGCAGGTTCTCCGGCCGCTTGGGTGGAGA
GGCTATTCGGCTATGACTGGGCACAACAGACAATCGGCTGCTCTGATGCCGCCGTGTTCCGGCTGTCAGC
GCAGGGGCGCCCGGTTCTTTTTGTCAAGACCGACCTGTCCGGTGCCCTGAATGAACTGCAGGACGAGGCA
GCGCGGCTATCGTGGCTGGCCACGACGGGCGTTCCTTGCGCAGCTGTGCTCGACGTTGTCACTGAAGCGG
GAAGGGACTGGCTGCTATTGGGCGAAGTGCCGGGGCAGGATCTCCTGTCATCTCACCTTGCTCCTGCCGA
GAAAGTATCCATCATGGCTGATGCAATGCGGCGGCTGCATACGCTTGATCCGGCTACCTGCCCATTCGAC
CACCAAGCGAAACATCGCATCGAGCGAGCACGTACTCGGATGGAAGCCGGTCTTGTCGATCAGGATGATC
TGGACGAAGAGCATCAGGGGCTCGCGCCAGCCGAACTGTTCGCCAGGCTCAAGGCGCGCATGCCCGACGG
CGAGGATCTCGTCGTGACCCATGGCGATGCCTGCTTGCCGAATATCATGGTGGAAAATGGCCGCTTTTCT
GGATTCATCGACTGTGGCCGGCTGGGTGTGGCGGACCGCTATCAGGACATAGCGTTGGCTACCCGTGATA
TTGCTGAAGAGCTTGGCGGCGAATGGGCTGACCGCTTCCTCGTGCTTTACGGTATCGCCGCTCCCGATTC
GCAGCGCATCGCCTTCTATCGCCTTCTTGACGAGTTCTTCTGAGCGGGACTCTGGGGTTCGAAATGACCG
ACCAAGCGACGCCCAACCTGCCATCACGAGATTTCGATTCCACCGCCGCCTTCTATGAAAGGTTGGGCTT
CGGAATCGTTTTCCGGGACGCCGGCTGGATGATCCTCCAGCGCGGGGATCTCATGCTGGAGTTCTTCGCC
CACCCCAACTTGTTTATTGCAGCTTATAATGGTTACAAATAAAGCAATAGCATCACAAATTTCACAAATA
AAGCATTTTTTTCACTGCATTCTAGTTGTGGTTTGTCCAAACTCATCAATGTATCTTATCATGTCTGTAT
ACCGTCGACCTCTAGCTAGAGCTTGGCGTAATCATGGTCATAGCTGTTTCCTGTGTGAAATTGTTATCCG
CTCACAATTCCACACAACATACGAGCCGGAAGCATAAAGTGTAAAGCCTGGGGTGCCTAATGAGTGAGCT
AACTCACATTAATTGCGTTGCGCTCACTGCCCGCTTTCCAGTCGGGAAACCTGTCGTGCCAGCTGCATTA
ATGAATCGGCCAACGCGCGGGGAGAGGCGGTTTGCGTATTGGGCGCTCTTCCGCTTCCTCGCTCACTGAC
TCGCTGCGCTCGGTCGTTCGGCTGCGGCGAGCGGTATCAGCTCACTCAAAGGCGGTAATACGGTTATCCA
CAGAATCAGGGGATAACGCAGGAAAGAACATGTGAGCAAAAGGCCAGCAAAAGGCCAGGAACCGTAAAAA
GGCCGCGTTGCTGGCGTTTTTCCATAGGCTCCGCCCCCCTGACGAGCATCACAAAAATCGACGCTCAAGT
CAGAGGTGGCGAAACCCGACAGGACTATAAAGATACCAGGCGTTTCCCCCTGGAAGCTCCCTCGTGCGCT
CTCCTGTTCCGACCCTGCCGCTTACCGGATACCTGTCCGCCTTTCTCCCTTCGGGAAGCGTGGCGCTTTC
TCATAGCTCACGCTGTAGGTATCTCAGTTCGGTGTAGGTCGTTCGCTCCAAGCTGGGCTGTGTGCACGAA
CCCCCCGTTCAGCCCGACCGCTGCGCCTTATCCGGTAACTATCGTCTTGAGTCCAACCCGGTAAGACACG
ACTTATCGCCACTGGCAGCAGCCACTGGTAACAGGATTAGCAGAGCGAGGTATGTAGGCGGTGCTACAGA
GTTCTTGAAGTGGTGGCCTAACTACGGCTACACTAGAAGAACAGTATTTGGTATCTGCGCTCTGCTGAAG
CCAGTTACCTTCGGAAAAAGAGTTGGTAGCTCTTGATCCGGCAAACAAACCACCGCTGGTAGCGGTTTTT
TTGTTTGCAAGCAGCAGATTACGCGCAGAAAAAAAGGATCTCAAGAAGATCCTTTGATCTTTTCTACGGG
GTCTGACGCTCAGTGGAACGAAAACTCACGTTAAGGGATTTTGGTCATGAGATTATCAAAAAGGATCTTC
ACCTAGATCCTTTTAAATTAAAAATGAAGTTTTAAATCAATCTAAAGTATATATGAGTAAACTTGGTCTG
ACAGTTACCAATGCTTAATCAGTGAGGCACCTATCTCAGCGATCTGTCTATTTCGTTCATCCATAGTTGC
CTGACTCCCCGTCGTGTAGATAACTACGATACGGGAGGGCTTACCATCTGGCCCCAGTGCTGCAATGATA
CCGCGAGACCCACGCTCACCGGCTCCAGATTTATCAGCAATAAACCAGCCAGCCGGAAGGGCCGAGCGCA
GAAGTGGTCCTGCAACTTTATCCGCCTCCATCCAGTCTATTAATTGTTGCCGGGAAGCTAGAGTAAGTAG
TTCGCCAGTTAATAGTTTGCGCAACGTTGTTGCCATTGCTACAGGCATCGTGGTGTCACGCTCGTCGTTT
GGTATGGCTTCATTCAGCTCCGGTTCCCAACGATCAAGGCGAGTTACATGATCCCCCATGTTGTGCAAAA
AAGCGGTTAGCTCCTTCGGTCCTCCGATCGTTGTCAGAAGTAAGTTGGCCGCAGTGTTATCACTCATGGT
TATGGCAGCACTGCATAATTCTCTTACTGTCATGCCATCCGTAAGATGCTTTTCTGTGACTGGTGAGTAC
TCAACCAAGTCATTCTGAGAATAGTGTATGCGGCGACCGAGTTGCTCTTGCCCGGCGTCAATACGGGATA
ATACCGCGCCACATAGCAGAACTTTAAAAGTGCTCATCATTGGAAAACGTTCTTCGGGGCGAAAACTCTC
AAGGATCTTACCGCTGTTGAGATCCAGTTCGATGTAACCCACTCGTGCACCCAACTGATCTTCAGCATCT
TTTACTTTCACCAGCGTTTCTGGGTGAGCAAAAACAGGAAGGCAAAATGCCGCAAAAAAGGGAATAAGGG
CGACACGGAAATGTTGAATACTCATACTCTTCCTTTTTCAATATTATTGAAGCATTTATCAGGGTTATTG
TCTCATGAGCGGATACATATTTGAATGTATTTAGAAAAATAAACAAATAGGGGTTCCGCGCACATTTCCC
CGAAAAGTGCCACCTGACGTCGACGGATCGGGAGATCTCCCGATCCCCTATGGTGCACTCTCAGTACAAT
CTGCTCTGATGCCGCATAGTTAAGCCAGTATCTGCTCCCTGCTTGTGTGTTGGAGGTCGCTGAGTAGTGC
GCGAGCAAAATTTAAGCTACAACAAGGCAAGGCTTGACCGACAATTGCATGAAGAATCTGCTTAGGGTTA
GGCGTTTTGCGCTGCTTCGCGATGTACGGGCCAGATATACGCGTTGACATTGATTATTGACTAGTTATTA
ATAGTAATCAATTACGGGGTCATTAGTTCATAGCCCATATATGGAGTTCCGCGTTACATAACTTACGGTA
AATGGCCCGCCTGGCTGACCGCCCAACGACCCCCGCCCATTGACGTCAATAATGACGTATGTTCCCATAG
TAACGCCAATAGGGACTTTCCATTGACGTCAATGGGTGGAGTATTTACGGTAAACTGCCCACTTGGCAGT
ACATCAAGTGTATCATATGCCAAGTACGCCCCCTATTGACGTCAATGACGGTAAATGGCCCGCCTGGCAT
TATGCCCAGTACATGACCTTATGGGACTTTCCTACTTGGCAGTACATCTACGTATTAGTCATCGCTATTA
CCATGGTGATGCGGTTTTGGCAGTACATCAATGGGCGTGGATAGCGGTTTGACTCACGGGGATTTCCAAG
TCTCCACCCCATTGACGTCAATGGGAGTTTGTTTTGGCACCAAAATCAACGGGACTTTCCAAAATGTCGT
AACAACTCCGCCCCATTGACGCAAATGGGCGGTAGGCGTGTACGGTGGGAGGTCTATATAAGCAGAGCTC
TCTGGCTAACTAGAGAACCCACTGCTTACTGGCTTATCGAAATTAATACGACTCACTATAGGGAGACCCA
AGCTG
Features (pLannotate 1.2.2; 22 found; start..end, strand, type, name):
     31..96      +  CDS            3xFLAG: three tandem FLAG® epitope tags, followed by an enterokinase cleavage site
    109..822     +  CDS            mCitrine: mCitrine is a basic (constitutively fluorescent) yellow fluorescent protein published in 2001, derived from Aequorea victoria.
    829..4464    +  CDS            SLC12A2: S12A2_HUMAN - Also known as NKCC1. Experimental evidence at protein level: Swiss-Prot protein existence level 1. Cation-chloride cotransporter which mediates the electroneutral transport of chloride, potassium and/or sodium ions across the membrane. Plays a vital role in the regulation of ionic balance and cell volume. From Homo sapiens (Human).
   4501..4725    +  polyA_signal   bGH poly(A) signal: bovine growth hormone polyadenylation signal
   4729..4750    +  promoter       SV40 promoter (fragment): SV40 enhancer and early promoter
   4771..5199    +  rep_origin     f1 ori (sequence partly withheld): f1 bacteriophage origin of replication; arrow indicates direction of (+) strand synthesis
   5213..5542    +  promoter       SV40 promoter: SV40 enhancer and early promoter
   5609..6400    +  CDS            neo: KKA2_KLEPN - Also known as kan, nptII. Experimental evidence at protein level: Swiss-Prot protein existence level 1. Resistance to kanamycin, neomycin, paromomycin, ribostamycin, butirosin and gentamicin B. From Klebsiella pneumoniae.
   6424..6582    +  CDS            ble (fragment): BLE_KLEPN - Experimental evidence at protein level: Swiss-Prot protein existence level 1. Binding protein with a strong affinity to the bleomycin family of antibiotics. Binds to CL990; an antimitotic-antibiotic compound. From Klebsiella pneumoniae.
   6577..6698    +  polyA_signal   SV40 poly(A) signal: SV40 polyadenylation signal
   6771..6787    -  protein_bind   lac operator: The lac repressor binds to the lac operator to inhibit transcription in E. coli. This inhibition can be relieved by adding lactose or isopropyl-β-D-thiogalactopyranoside (IPTG). lac repressor encoded by lacI
   6795..6825    -  promoter       lac promoter: promoter for the E. coli lac operon
   6840..6861    -  protein_bind   CAP binding site: CAP binding activates transcription in the presence of cAMP. E. coli catabolite activator protein
   6874..6966    -  CDS            lacI (fragment): lac repressor; lacI; The lac repressor binds to the lac operator to inhibit transcription in E. coli. This inhibition can be relieved by adding lactose or isopropyl-β-D-thiogalactopyranoside (IPTG).
   7149..7734    -  rep_origin     ori: high-copy-number ColE1/pMB1/pBR322/pUC origin of replication
   7905..8765    -  CDS            AmpR: β-lactamase; bla; confers resistance to ampicillin, carbenicillin, and related antibiotics
   8766..8870    -  promoter       AmpR promoter: bla
   8929..8981    -  misc_feature   bom (fragment): basis of mobility region from pBR322
   9136..9515    +  enhancer       CMV enhancer: human cytomegalovirus immediate early enhancer
   9516..9719    +  promoter       CMV promoter: human cytomegalovirus (CMV) immediate early promoter
   9715..9748    +  LTR            5' LTR (truncated) (fragment): truncated 5' long terminal repeat (LTR) from HIV-1
   9764..9782    +  promoter       T7 promoter: promoter for bacteriophage T7 RNA polymerase
