[The description below was written by a language model from this plasmid's Addgene catalogue record and pLannotate feature annotations shown in this document.]
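Description:
pcDNA3.1 Flag YFP hNKCC1 (NT17) is a mammalian expression plasmid of about 9.8 kb built on the pcDNA3.1 neo backbone. It is propagated in E. coli as a high-copy plasmid through its ColE1/pUC-type origin and selected with ampicillin via the β-lactamase gene. An f1 origin is also present. For mammalian cells, an SV40 early promoter drives a neomycin phosphotransferase cassette ending in an SV40 polyadenylation signal, allowing G418 selection of stable transfectants.

The payload is a single fusion open reading frame placed between the CMV immediate-early enhancer/promoter and the bovine growth hormone polyadenylation signal, with a T7 promoter just upstream of the insert. Reading from the N terminus, it encodes a 3xFLAG epitope, a yellow fluorescent protein, and full-length human NKCC1 (SLC12A2), the electroneutral Na-K-Cl cotransporter involved in ion balance and cell volume regulation. The catalogue entry lists the fluorescent tag as mVenus, whereas the automated annotation matched it to mCitrine; these are closely related Aequorea-derived YFP variants, and the record does not resolve the difference. The NKCC1 coding sequence is synthetic: it carries 262 silent changes relative to the native cDNA, introducing 29 silent restriction sites across the coding region while preserving the native amino acid sequence.

This cassette-style design makes it easy to swap segments for mutagenesis. The associated work used it to introduce extracellular epitope tags and remove cysteines. The tags allow immunodetection or purification and fluorescence-based localisation of the transporter. A few short fragment annotations in the feature table (HIV-1 LTR, ble, lacI, bom) appear to be incidental backbone matches rather than functional elements.
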