Addgene plasmid #49085: pcDNA3.1 Flag YFP hNKCC1 (NT17)
Purpose: Expresses human NKCC1 with an N-terminal 3xFLAG-YFP tag in mammalian cells. cDNA is synthetic, containing convenient restriction sites. Native hNKCC1 amino acid sequence
Depositing lab: Biff Forbush. Depositing organization: Yale University. Publication: Functional Expression of Human NKCC1 from a Synthetic Cassette-Based cDNA: Introduction of Extracellular Epitope Tags and Removal of Cysteines. Somasekharan S, Monette MY, Forbush B. PLoS One. 2013 Dec 5;8(12):e82060. doi: 10.1371/journal.pone.0082060. PubMed 24339991.
Backbone
  Vector backbone: pcDNA3.1 neo
  Backbone manufacturer: Life Technologies
  Backbone size w/o insert (bp): 5316
  Vector type: Mammalian Expression
  Selectable markers: Neomycin (select with G418)
Growth in bacteria
  Bacterial resistance: Ampicillin, 100 μg/mL
  Growth temperature: 37°C
  Growth strain: DH5alpha
  Copy number: High Copy
Gene/Insert
  Gene/Insert name: human NKCC1 (synthetic) (alt names: Slc12A2 (synthetic); Na-K-Cl cotransporter)
  Species: H. sapiens (human), Synthetic
  Insert size (bp): 4479
  Mutation: 262 silent mutations from native hNKCC1
  Entrez Gene: SLC12A2 (a.k.a. BSC, BSC-2, BSC2, CCC1, KILQS, NKCC1, PPP1R141)
  Promoter: CMV
  Tag / fusion protein: 3x Flag (N terminal on insert); mVenus (N terminal on insert)
  Cloning method: Restriction Enzyme; 5′ cloning site NheI (not destroyed); 3′ cloning site PmeI (not destroyed)
  Sequencing primers: 5′ CMV-F; 3′ BGH-rev
Terms and licenses: Academic/Nonprofit Terms; Industry Terms: Not Available to Industry
Depositor comments: Synthetic cDNA encoding full length human NKCC1, with 29 silent restriction sites in NKCC1 coding region This plasmid has also been described in Monette et al., J Biol Chem. 2014 Jan 22 (https://www.ncbi.nlm.nih.gov/pubmed/24451383)
How to cite: pcDNA3.1 Flag YFP hNKCC1 (NT17) was a gift from Biff Forbush (Addgene plasmid # 49085 ; http://n2t.net/addgene:49085 ; RRID:Addgene_49085)
