>Addgene plasmid #49085 | pcDNA3.1 Flag YFP hNKCC1 (NT17) | addgene partial sequence | sequence record 73536 | EGFP-C
AGGGTGACCTGGAGCCGAGGCCCACGGCTCCTAGCTCCGGCGCGCCAGGCCTCGCCGGAGTCGGCGAAAC
GCCGAGCGCCGCTGCGCTGGCCGCAGCCAGGGTGGAACTGCCCGGAACCGCTGTGCCCTCGGTGCCGGAG
GATGCTGCGCCCGCGAGCCGGGACGGGGGCGGGGTCCGCGATGAGGGACCAGCCGCCGCCGGTGACGGCC
TGGGCAGACCCTTGGGGCCTACCCCGAGCCAGAGCCGTTTCCAGGTGGACCTCGTTTCCGAGAACGCAGG
GCGGGCTGCTGCTGCGGCGGCGGCGGCTGCTGCGGCCGCCGCCGCTGCTGGTGCCGGGGCGGGGGCCAAG
CAGACTCCTGCCGACGGGGAAGCCAGCGGCGAGAGCGAGCCAGCTAAAGGCAGCGAGGAAGCCAAAGGCC
GCTTCCGCGTTAACTTCGTAGATCCTGCTGCCAGCTCGTCCGCAGAAGATAGCCTGTCAGATGCCGCCGG
GGTCGGAGTCGATGGACCCAACGTGAGCTTCCAGAACGGCGGGGACACGGTACTGAGCGAGGGCAGCAGC
CTCCATTCCGGTGGCGGCGGCGGCTCCGGCCACCACCAGCACTACTATTATGATACCCACACCAACACCT
ACTATCTGCGCACCTTCGGCCACAACACAATGGACGCGGTACCCAGGATCGACCACTACCGGCACACAGC
CGCGCAGCTCGGCGAGAAGCTGCTCCGGCCTAGCCTGGCCGAGCTGCATGACGAGCTGGAAAAGGAACCT
TTTGAGGATGGCTTTGCAAATGGGGAAGAAAGCACTCCAACACGTGATGCTGTGGTCACGTACACGGCCG
AAAGTAAAGGAGTCGTGAAGTTTGGCTGGATCAAGGGTGTACTA
