>Addgene plasmid #49085 | pcDNA3.1 Flag YFP hNKCC1 (NT17) | addgene partial sequence | sequence record 73539 | BGH-rev 5'-TAGAAGGCACAGTCGAGG-3'
TTATGAATAGAAGGTAAGGACACTCTGATGATTCCCACGAACTAGTAGGATTGGTGGTAGATCCTTAGAT
AGTGCTTCTAACCATGCCATGTAGAGAGCACTAGAAACGGCACCCTTTCGTGCGACCGGTAAACTCATCA
CAATAATGTTAGCTGTGCTTGAATGTTCCTTTAATAACTCATTTAACCTGATCTGCCGGTATGTCTTGGT
CTTATACAGCTCCAATTCATTATCTGTTATTCGCCAGGGTTCATCTTCTTTCATTTTATCTGCGATATCT
TGCTCTTTATCATCTTCGTGAAGTCTGTATGGCTCAATGATTTCCTCGAAAGCTATAATGTTTTCTTTCT
TTGGTTTGGTATTGATGTCTCCTAGAACCATGATGTCAGAAAAATCGATTCTGAACTTGCTCAGTAAAGT
AGCCATCGCTCTCCGGTCATGGTCTATTCTGTTTATCTTTCCACCAATGAATACTCTGATCTTACAGTCT
TTCCATTTTTTCTTGGTCGTCAGAAGGTAAGGTATCAATAAGGTCAGACCTCCGTCATCAAAAAGCCACC
AGACATCAATAGTATTCTTTCCTTGTTTTTTCTGAAACTGTGTACTAGCTTCAAGAAGCTTTTGGTCAGC
TACATTCAAAGGCACAATAGGGCCTTTGGATTCTTTTTTCAACAGTGGTTGAGTTGCAGTCTTGCCATCT
TCTTCCTCGACTTTATGGGTAATTGGTTTTTCACTGAGGGGTTTCGAAGTATCTAAATCGGACTTTTTAC
TATATTCCACACTTACTACGACATCCTTGGTGCCAGGAGATTTCTCTTGTGATGACAATAATTCTTCTTG
TCCCTGCAGGTGACTAATATCCAGACCTTCTTTTAGGCGAATAACCACTACGCCATATTGTATGTCAAAA
GCATCGTGAAATAAGTTTATGTACATATCCACATCCCTCATATCTGCTTGCAACCAATCTTTCTTAAATC
CA
